Addgene plasmid #43915: FU-MAP2-Gateway
Purpose: (Empty Backbone)
Depositing lab: John Gearhart. Depositing organization: University of Pennsylvania. Publication: Efficient conversion of astrocytes to functional midbrain dopaminergic neurons using a single polycistronic vector. Addis RC, Hsu FC, Wright RL, Dichter MA, Coulter DA, Gearhart JD. PLoS One. 2011;6(12):e28719. doi: 10.1371/journal.pone.0028719. Epub 2011 Dec 9. PubMed 22174877.
Backbone
  Vector backbone: FUdeltaGW-rtTA
  Backbone manufacturer: Addgene plasmid 19780
  Backbone size (bp): 9600
  Modifications to backbone: Ubiquitin promoter-rtTA sequence removed. Human MAP2 promoter sequence from pGZ-hMAP2 and Gateway casette from pEF-DEST51 inserted.
  Vector type: Mammalian Expression, Lentiviral ; Gateway Destination vector
  Promoter: Human MAP2 promoter
  Selectable markers: Zeo marker is outside the LTRs and will not be packaged into virus.
  Tag / fusion protein: V5 (C terminal on backbone); non-standard His tag (HHRHHH) (C terminal on backbone)
Growth in bacteria
  Bacterial resistance: Chloramphenicol and Ampicillin, 25 & 100 μg/mL
  Growth temperature: 37°C
  Growth strain: ccdB Survival
  Growth instructions: Use ccdb-resistant cells, such as OneShot Survival ccdb Competent Cells (Invitrogen)
  Copy number: High Copy
Gene/Insert
  Cloning method: Gateway Cloning
  Sequencing primers: 5′ T7; 3′ WPRE-R
Resource information
  A portion of this plasmid was derived from a plasmid made by: Backbone plasmid FUdeltaGW-rtTA from Addgene (Plasmid #19780, Konrad Hochedlinger lab); Human MAP2 promoter sequence from plasmid pGZ-hMAP2 (SR10047PA-1) from System Biosciences (Mountain View, CA); Gateway cassette from pEF-DEST51 from Invitrogen.
Terms and licenses: Academic/Nonprofit Terms; Industry Terms: Not Available to Industry
Depositor comments: The MAP2-GFP lentiviral reporter plasmid pGZ-hMAP2 was purchased from System Biosciences (SR10047PA-1). The MAP2 promoter sequence from this plasmid was then cloned along with the Gateway cassette of pEF-DEST51 into the backbone of FUdeltaGW-rtTA (Addgene plasmid 19780) following removal of the ubiquitin promoter-rtTA sequence to produce FU-MAP2-Gateway.
How to cite: FU-MAP2-Gateway was a gift from John Gearhart (Addgene plasmid # 43915 ; http://n2t.net/addgene:43915 ; RRID:Addgene_43915)
