[The description below was written by a language model from this plasmid's Addgene catalogue record and pLannotate feature annotations shown in this document.]
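Description:
FU-MAP2-Gateway is an empty lentiviral Gateway destination vector for expressing a gene of interest in mammalian cells under the human MAP2 promoter. It was built from the FUdeltaGW-rtTA backbone by removing the ubiquitin promoter–rtTA unit and inserting the MAP2 promoter from a commercial MAP2-GFP reporter plasmid together with the Gateway cassette of pEF-DEST51. The annotated sequence is 11,297 nt. The MAP2 promoter itself is not called in the feature table, though an unannotated stretch between the cPPT/CTS and the T7 promoter is where it would be expected to lie. The plasmid replicates in E. coli from a high-copy ColE1/pUC-type origin, carries an f1 ori, and is selected with ampicillin (backbone AmpR) plus chloramphenicol (CmR within the Gateway cassette). Because the cassette also encodes the ccdB toxin, the unrecombined vector has to be maintained in a ccdB-tolerant strain.

The viral portion has a CMV enhancer/promoter fused to a truncated HIV-1 5' LTR, which drives genomic RNA production in packaging cells. This is followed by the Ψ packaging signal with a gag fragment, the RRE for Rev-dependent export, and the cPPT/CTS. Downstream sit attR1–CmR–ccdB–attR2, a V5 epitope and a non-standard His tag, WPRE to enhance transcript expression, a truncated 3' LTR and a bGH polyadenylation signal. An LR reaction with an entry clone replaces the CmR/ccdB segment with the chosen open reading frame, which can be fused at its C terminus to the V5 and His tags if it lacks a stop codon. An SV40/EM7-driven Zeocin resistance cassette lies outside the LTRs and is therefore not packaged into virus. The associated work concerns conversion of astrocytes to dopaminergic neurons, which fits the use of MAP2, a neuronal gene, to direct expression in neurons.
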