Features (pLannotate 1.2.2; 37 found; start..end, strand, type, name):
     31..83      -  misc_feature   bom (fragment): basis of mobility region from pBR322
    238..617     +  enhancer       CMV enhancer: human cytomegalovirus immediate early enhancer
    618..817     +  promoter       CMV promoter: human cytomegalovirus (CMV) immediate early promoter
    835..1015    +  LTR            5' LTR (truncated): truncated 5' long terminal repeat (LTR) from HIV-1
   1062..1187    +  misc_feature   HIV-1 Ψ: packaging signal of human immunodeficiency virus type 1
   1171..1534    +  CDS            HIV-1 gag (fragment): gag protein from human immunodeficiency virus 1; gag
   1680..1913    +  misc_feature   RRE: The Rev response element (RRE) of HIV-1 allows for Rev-dependent mRNA export from the nucleus to the cytoplasm.
   2290..2390    +  CDS            Rev (fragment): human immunodeficiency virus 1 (HIV-1) Rev protein; rev; enhances nuclear export of unspliced and incompletely spliced viral mRNAs
   2440..2557    +  misc_feature   cPPT/CTS: central polypurine tract and central termination sequence of HIV-1
   4091..4109    +  promoter       T7 promoter: promoter for bacteriophage T7 RNA polymerase
   4141..4265    +  protein_bind   attR1: mutant version of attR; recombination site for the Gateway® LR reaction LR Clonase™
   4290..4320    +  promoter       lac UV5 promoter: E. coli lac promoter with an "up" mutation
   4345..4373    +  promoter       cat promoter (fragment): promoter of the E. coli cat gene encoding chloramphenicol acetyltransferase
   4374..5033    +  CDS            CmR: chloramphenicol acetyltransferase; cat; confers resistance to chloramphenicol
   5212..5370    +  CDS            ccdA (fragment): CCDA_ECO57 - Also known as H, letA. Experimental evidence at protein level: Swiss-Prot protein existence level 1. Antitoxin component of a type II toxin-antitoxin (TA) system which inhibits the post-segregational killing (PSK) of plasmid-free cells, also referred to as a plasmid addiction system. Binds to and blocks the activity of CcdB; will also remove bound CcdB protein from the CcdB-GyrA complex by forming a CcdA-CcdB complex, a process termed rejuvenation. Functions as a transcriptional corepressor for the ccdAB operon, repression also requires CcdB (By similarity). From Escherichia coli
   5375..5677    +  CDS            ccdB: CCDB_ECOLI - Also known as G, letB, letD. Experimental evidence at protein level: Swiss-Prot protein existence level 1. Toxic component of a type II toxin-antitoxin (TA) system, functioning in plasmid maintainence. Responsible for the post- segregational killing (PSK) of plasmid-free cells, also referred to as a plasmid addiction system. Half-life of over 2 hours. Cell killing by CcdB is accompanied by filamentation, defects in chromosome and plasmid segregation, defects in cell division, formation of anucleate cells, decreased DNA synthesis and plasmid loss. Interferes with the activity of DN
   5721..5845    -  protein_bind   attR2: mutant version of attR; recombination site for the Gateway® LR reaction LR Clonase™
   5871..5912    +  CDS            V5 tag: epitope tag from simian virus 5
   5966..5989    +  misc_feature   MCS (fragment): pBluescript multiple cloning site
   5989..6577    +  misc_feature   WPRE: woodchuck hepatitis virus posttranscriptional regulatory element
   6514..7095    +  CDS            nef (fragment): NEF_HV1H2 - Experimental evidence at protein level: Swiss-Prot protein existence level 1. Extracellular Nef protein targets CD4(+) T-lymphocytes for apoptosis by interacting with CXCR4 surface receptors. From Human immunodeficiency virus type 1 group M subtype B (isolate HXB2) (HIV-1).
   7102..7282    +  LTR            5' LTR (truncated): truncated 5' long terminal repeat (LTR) from HIV-1
   7314..7538    +  polyA_signal   bGH poly(A) signal: bovine growth hormone polyadenylation signal
   7542..7563    +  promoter       SV40 promoter (fragment): SV40 enhancer and early promoter
   7584..8012    +  rep_origin     f1 ori (sequence partly withheld): f1 bacteriophage origin of replication; arrow indicates direction of (+) strand synthesis
   8026..8355    +  promoter       SV40 promoter: SV40 enhancer and early promoter
   8403..8450    +  promoter       EM7 promoter: synthetic bacterial promoter&nbsp
   8469..8843    +  CDS            BleoR: antibiotic-binding protein; Sh ble from Streptoalloteichus hindustanus; confers resistance to bleomycin, phleomycin, and Zeocin™
   8853..8978    +  CDS            ble (fragment): BLE_KLEPN - Experimental evidence at protein level: Swiss-Prot protein existence level 1. Binding protein with a strong affinity to the bleomycin family of antibiotics. Binds to CL990; an antimitotic-antibiotic compound. From Klebsiella pneumoniae.
   8973..9094    +  polyA_signal   SV40 poly(A) signal: SV40 polyadenylation signal
   9165..9187    -  protein_bind   lac operator (fragment): The lac repressor binds to the lac operator to inhibit transcription in E. coli. This inhibition can be relieved by adding lactose or isopropyl-β-D-thiogalactopyranoside (IPTG). lac repressor encoded by lacI
   9191..9221    -  promoter       lac promoter: promoter for the E. coli lac operon
   9236..9257    -  protein_bind   CAP binding site: CAP binding activates transcription in the presence of cAMP. E. coli catabolite activator protein
   9270..9362    -  CDS            lacI (fragment): lac repressor; lacI; The lac repressor binds to the lac operator to inhibit transcription in E. coli. This inhibition can be relieved by adding lactose or isopropyl-β-D-thiogalactopyranoside (IPTG).
   9545..10133   -  rep_origin     ori: high-copy-number ColE1/pMB1/pBR322/pUC origin of replication
  10304..11164   -  CDS            AmpR: β-lactamase; bla; confers resistance to ampicillin, carbenicillin, and related antibiotics
  11165..11269   -  promoter       AmpR promoter: bla
>Addgene plasmid #43915 | FU-MAP2-Gateway | depositor full sequence | sequence record 59249 | FU-MAP2-Gateway sequence 11297 bps
GTCGACGGATCGGGAGATCTCCCGATCCCCTATGGTGCACTCTCAGTACAATCTGCTCTGATGCCGCATA
GTTAAGCCAGTATCTGCTCCCTGCTTGTGTGTTGGAGGTCGCTGAGTAGTGCGCGAGCAAAATTTAAGCT
ACAACAAGGCAAGGCTTGACCGACAATTGCATGAAGAATCTGCTTAGGGTTAGGCGTTTTGCGCTGCTTC
GCGATGTACGGGCCAGATATACGCGTTGACATTGATTATTGACTAGTTATTAATAGTAATCAATTACGGG
GTCATTAGTTCATAGCCCATATATGGAGTTCCGCGTTACATAACTTACGGTAAATGGCCCGCCTGGCTGA
CCGCCCAACGACCCCCGCCCATTGACGTCAATAATGACGTATGTTCCCATAGTAACGCCAATAGGGACTT
TCCATTGACGTCAATGGGTGGAGTATTTACGGTAAACTGCCCACTTGGCAGTACATCAAGTGTATCATAT
GCCAAGTACGCCCCCTATTGACGTCAATGACGGTAAATGGCCCGCCTGGCATTATGCCCAGTACATGACC
TTATGGGACTTTCCTACTTGGCAGTACATCTACGTATTAGTCATCGCTATTACCATGGTGATGCGGTTTT
GGCAGTACATCAATGGGCGTGGATAGCGGTTTGACTCACGGGGATTTCCAAGTCTCCACCCCATTGACGT
CAATGGGAGTTTGTTTTGGCACCAAAATCAACGGGACTTTCCAAAATGTCGTAACAACTCCGCCCCATTG
ACGCAAATGGGCGGTAGGCGTGTACGGTGGGAGGTCTATATAAGCAGCGCGTTTTGCCTGTACTGGGTCT
CTCTGGTTAGACCAGATCTGAGCCTGGGAGCTCTCTGGCTAACTAGGGAACCCACTGCTTAAGCCTCAAT
AAAGCTTGCCTTGAGTGCTTCAAGTAGTGTGTGCCCGTCTGTTGTGTGACTCTGGTAACTAGAGATCCCT
CAGACCCTTTTAGTCAGTGTGGAAAATCTCTAGCAGTGGCGCCCGAACAGGGACTTGAAAGCGAAAGGGA
AACCAGAGGAGCTCTCTCGACGCAGGACTCGGCTTGCTGAAGCGCGCACGGCAAGAGGCGAGGGGCGGCG
ACTGGTGAGTACGCCAAAAATTTTGACTAGCGGAGGCTAGAAGGAGAGAGATGGGTGCGAGAGCGTCAGT
ATTAAGCGGGGGAGAATTAGATCGCGATGGGAAAAAATTCGGTTAAGGCCAGGGGGAAAGAAAAAATATA
AATTAAAACATATAGTATGGGCAAGCAGGGAGCTAGAACGATTCGCAGTTAATCCTGGCCTGTTAGAAAC
ATCAGAAGGCTGTAGACAAATACTGGGACAGCTACAACCATCCCTTCAGACAGGATCAGAAGAACTTAGA
TCATTATATAATACAGTAGCAACCCTCTATTGTGTGCATCAAAGGATAGAGATAAAAGACACCAAGGAAG
CTTTAGACAAGATAGAGGAAGAGCAAAACAAAAGTAAGACCACCGCACAGCAAGCGGCCGCTGATCTTCA
GACCTGGAGGAGGAGATATGAGGGACAATTGGAGAAGTGAATTATATAAATATAAAGTAGTAAAAATTGA
ACCATTAGGAGTAGCACCCACCAAGGCAAAGAGAAGAGTGGTGCAGAGAGAAAAAAGAGCAGTGGGAATA
GGAGCTTTGTTCCTTGGGTTCTTGGGAGCAGCAGGAAGCACTATGGGCGCAGCGTCAATGACGCTGACGG
TACAGGCCAGACAATTATTGTCTGGTATAGTGCAGCAGCAGAACAATTTGCTGAGGGCTATTGAGGCGCA
ACAGCATCTGTTGCAACTCACAGTCTGGGGCATCAAGCAGCTCCAGGCAAGAATCCTGGCTGTGGAAAGA
TACCTAAAGGATCAACAGCTCCTGGGGATTTGGGGTTGCTCTGGAAAACTCATTTGCACCACTGCTGTGC
CTTGGAATGCTAGTTGGAGTAATAAATCTCTGGAACAGATTTGGAATCACACGACCTGGATGGAGTGGGA
CAGAGAAATTAACAATTACACAAGCTTAATACACTCCTTAATTGAAGAATCGCAAAACCAGCAAGAAAAG
AATGAACAAGAATTATTGGAATTAGATAAATGGGCAAGTTTGTGGAATTGGTTTAACATAACAAATTGGC
TGTGGTATATAAAATTATTCATAATGATAGTAGGAGGCTTGGTAGGTTTAAGAATAGTTTTTGCTGTACT
TTCTATAGTGAATAGAGTTAGGCAGGGATATTCACCATTATCGTTTCAGACCCACCTCCCAACCCCGAGG
GGACCCGACAGGCCCGAAGGAATAGAAGAAGAAGGTGGAGAGAGAGACAGAGACAGATCCATTCGATTAG
TGAACGGATCGGCACTGCGTGCGCCAATTCTGCAGACAAATGGCAGTATTCATCCACAATTTTAAAAGAA
AAGGGGGGATTGGGGGGTACAGTGCAGGGGAAAGAATAGTAGACATAATAGCAACAGACATACAAACTAA
AGAATTACAAAAACAAATTACAAAAATTCAAAATTTTCGGGTTTATTACAGGGACAGCAGAGATCCAGTT
TGGTTAATTAACAGCTGGCCTTTTTGGTTCTCATCGAATTTTGCTCCATTCACTGGTTCAGGTTGCTAAC
AATGCTGTAAAAATTAACTTATTTATTGACATTTTTCTCCTTCCCTTTTCCCCAGGAAATAAATGCAGGA
AATTATTCCACACTTAACCTCCCTACACAAGGGCACTGTAAAATAGGGATATTCAACTGCTAATTTCAGT
TGCTAACATGGAGGGGATACAGATTATGCCAAAGATTGAATTCTCTGCCTGGGCCCTCAGGGACTGAAAA
GCCCCAGGACCAAGCTGGTTGCCACCTCCTTTTGCTTTTGTATGTAAATAGATTGCCCCCAGAAATCACA
TTTCTAATTCTCTGTTTTTTTTTTCTTTTTCTCTTGTAAGGAAAACATGGCCAAGTGCATAATTATAACT
GTTAAAAGGGTATTGAATTTTCTGTAGGAAAATATACATAAATATATGCATTTCTTTAATGAAGATATTT
ATTTTAGAATATAAATAAGCAATATGCGATAGTTAAAAATATTGTAATTATCTGCCAATGACAAAACATC
AACAAATCTCTGATGTCCTTAATGCAGATAATAAAAATTCCCATAAACTAGTATTTAGTCATGTCCAGTT
TGTGTAGCTTAACTTGTTTGTAATCCTATATGCCTGAAAACTGTTTCTCTATTTAAGCGGTGTGTGTGTG
TGCGTGCGTGCGTGCGTGTGTGTGTGTGTGTGTCTGGCATTAACACAAAGGAGACCAGATGATGACATTC
ATAGGCTGATAGACTCGACTCCTGGGGACACACTTGGATGGAGGCAATTAAAATGCCTGTCAGGCATTTG
GTACCAGAAGCCCCTATGGCAAACCGCTAAATCGTAAGTGAGGGCTGCATCCTATTGTCAGTGAATGATG
GCGGAGCTGAGTGGCTTGTCATCATTCTCGAAAATTCTGAGACTAGTGAGCTCTCTCCCTCTCTCCCACT
CGCCTTATTTTCCTGTTCGCCACTGCGGGGACTTCTAATTTGCAGCTTCCCTTTCCCCGGCACACACAGA
CACGAGCTGGTGGCTTGCAGACTGCGTCTGTCTGGAGCTAGAGAGCCAGAGAGCCAGCCTGTGGGGATAA
TGCTCCCGGAGAAGGATTCTGCAGCAGTTCTCAAAGGCTAGACTTGAGTGGTATTGCTGCATATGCGCTG
GTAATGGTTTGGGGCTTTTAATTTTATTTCGTTTCATTTTCAATTCGTTTTTCATAGGATGTGCTTTATG
TAATCTCAGAGTAAAGATCTTTTAAAATTCATTATTGAGCTTCCTAAATATTCAAGTACTGCATTTTTTT
TGTGCTACAGACCTCCAGGCATAGATTTATTATTTGAGTATAAAGAATGCATTTGCTTACTGGTGAGTTA
TAATTTTTGATATTTAGTTAACAAATCCATATATATATATATATATGTTTCTTTTGTTTTGTTTCGGTAG
ATTCTTCAGCTTGTCTCTAACCGACTCGAGTAATACGACTCACTATAGGGAGACCCAAGCTGGCTAGGTA
AGCTTGATCAACAAGTTTGTACAAAAAAGCTGAACGAGAAACGTAAAATGATATAAATATCAATATATTA
AATTAGATTTTGCATAAAAAACAGACTACATAATACTGTAAAACACAACATATCCAGTCACTATGGCGGC
CGCATTAGGCACCCCAGGCTTTACACTTTATGCTTCCGGCTCGTATAATGTGTGGATTTTGAGTTAGGAT
CCGGCGAGATTTTCAGGAGCTAAGGAAGCTAAAATGGAGAAAAAAATCACTGGATATACCACCGTTGATA
TATCCCAATGGCATCGTAAAGAACATTTTGAGGCATTTCAGTCAGTTGCTCAATGTACCTATAACCAGAC
CGTTCAGCTGGATATTACGGCCTTTTTAAAGACCGTAAAGAAAAATAAGCACAAGTTTTATCCGGCCTTT
ATTCACATTCTTGCCCGCCTGATGAATGCTCATCCGGAATTCCGTATGGCAATGAAAGACGGTGAGCTGG
TGATATGGGATAGTGTTCACCCTTGTTACACCGTTTTCCATGAGCAAACTGAAACGTTTTCATCGCTCTG
GAGTGAATACCACGACGATTTCCGGCAGTTTCTACACATATATTCGCAAGATGTGGCGTGTTACGGTGAA
AACCTGGCCTATTTCCCTAAAGGGTTTATTGAGAATATGTTTTTCGTCTCAGCCAATCCCTGGGTGAGTT
TCACCAGTTTTGATTTAAACGTGGCCAATATGGACAACTTCTTCGCCCCCGTTTTCACCATGGGCAAATA
TTATACGCAAGGCGACAAGGTGCTGATGCCGCTGGCGATTCAGGTTCATCATGCCGTCTGTGATGGCTTC
CATGTCGGCAGAATGCTTAATGAATTACAACAGTACTGCGATGAGTGGCAGGGCGGGGCGTAAAGATCTG
GATCCGGCTTACTAAAAGCCAGATAACAGTATGCGTATTTGCGCGCTGATTTTTGCGGTATAAGAATATA
TACTGATATGTATACCCGAAGTATGTCAAAAAGAGGTGTGCTATGAAGCAGCGTATTACAGTGACAGTTG
ACAGCGACAGCTATCAGTTGCTCAAGGCATATATGATGTCAATATCTCCGGTCTGGTAAGCACAACCATG
CAGAATGAAGCCCGTCGTCTGCGTGCCGAACGCTGGAAAGCGGAAAATCAGGAAGGGATGGCTGAGGTCG
CCCGGTTTATTGAAATGAACGGCTCTTTTGCTGACGAGAACAGGGACTGGTGAAATGCAGTTTAAGGTTT
ACACCTATAAAAGAGAGAGCCGTTATCGTCTGTTTGTGGATGTACAGAGTGATATTATTGACACGCCCGG
GCGACGGATGGTGATCCCCCTGGCCAGTGCACGTCTGCTGTCAGATAAAGTCTCCCGTGAACTTTACCCG
GTGGTGCATATCGGGGATGAAAGCTGGCGCATGATGACCACCGATATGGCCAGTGTGCCGGTCTCCGTTA
TCGGGGAAGAAGTGGCTGATCTCAGCCACCGCGAAAATGACATCAAAAACGCCATTAACCTGATGTTCTG
GGGAATATAAATGTCAGGCTCCCTTATACACAGCCAGTCTGCAGGTCGACCATAGTGACTGGATATGTTG
TGTTTTACAGTATTATGTAGTCTGTTTTTTATGCAAAATCTAATTTAATATATTGATATTTATATCATTT
TACGTTTCTCGTTCAGCTTTCTTGTACAAAGTGGTTGATCTAGAGGGCCCGCGGTTCGAAGGTAAGCCTA
TCCCTAACCCTCTCCTCGGTCTCGATTCTACGCGTACCGGTCATCATCGCCATCACCATTGAGTTTAAAC
CCGCTGATCAGCCTCAATTCGATATCAAGCTTATCGATAATCAACCTCTGGATTACAAAATTTGTGAAAG
ATTGACTGGTATTCTTAACTATGTTGCTCCTTTTACGCTATGTGGATACGCTGCTTTAATGCCTTTGTAT
CATGCTATTGCTTCCCGTATGGCTTTCATTTTCTCCTCCTTGTATAAATCCTGGTTGCTGTCTCTTTATG
AGGAGTTGTGGCCCGTTGTCAGGCAACGTGGCGTGGTGTGCACTGTGTTTGCTGACGCAACCCCCACTGG
TTGGGGCATTGCCACCACCTGTCAGCTCCTTTCCGGGACTTTCGCTTTCCCCCTCCCTATTGCCACGGCG
GAACTCATCGCCGCCTGCCTTGCCCGCTGCTGGACAGGGGCTCGGCTGTTGGGCACTGACAATTCCGTGG
TGTTGTCGGGGAAATCATCGTCCTTTCCTTGGCTGCTCGCCTGTGTTGCCACCTGGATTCTGCGCGGGAC
GTCCTTCTGCTACGTCCCTTCGGCCCTCAATCCAGCGGACCTTCCTTCCCGCGGCCTGCTGCCGGCTCTG
CGGCCTCTTCCGCGTCTTCGCCTTCGCCCTCAGACGAGTCGGATCTCCCTTTGGGCCGCCTCCCCGCATC
GATACCGTCGACCTCGAGACCTAGAAAAACATGGAGCAATCACAAGTAGCAATACAGCAGCTACCAATGC
TGATTGTGCCTGGCTAGAAGCACAAGAGGAGGAGGAGGTGGGTTTTCCAGTCACACCTCAGGTACCTTTA
AGACCAATGACTTACAAGGCAGCTGTAGATCTTAGCCACTTTTTAAAAGAAAAGGGGGGACTGGAAGGGC
TAATTCACTCCCAACGAAGACAAGATATCCTTGATCTGTGGATCTACCACACACAAGGCTACTTCCCTGA
TTGGCAGAACTACACACCAGGGCCAGGGATCAGATATCCACTGACCTTTGGATGGTGCTACAAGCTAGTA
CCAGTTGAGCAAGAGAAGGTAGAAGAAGCCAATGAAGGAGAGAACACCCGCTTGTTACACCCTGTGAGCC
TGCATGGGATGGATGACCCGGAGAGAGAAGTATTAGAGTGGAGGTTTGACAGCCGCCTAGCATTTCATCA
CATGGCCCGAGAGCTGCATCCGGACTGTACTGGGTCTCTCTGGTTAGACCAGATCTGAGCCTGGGAGCTC
TCTGGCTAACTAGGGAACCCACTGCTTAAGCCTCAATAAAGCTTGCCTTGAGTGCTTCAAGTAGTGTGTG
CCCGTCTGTTGTGTGACTCTGGTAACTAGAGATCCCTCAGACCCTTTTAGTCAGTGTGGAAAATCTCTAG
CAGGGCCCGTTTAAACCCGCTGATCAGCCTCGACTGTGCCTTCTAGTTGCCAGCCATCTGTTGTTTGCCC
CTCCCCCGTGCCTTCCTTGACCCTGGAAGGTGCCACTCCCACTGTCCTTTCCTAATAAAATGAGGAAATT
GCATCGCATTGTCTGAGTAGGTGTCATTCTATTCTGGGGGGTGGGGTGGGGCAGGACAGCAAGGGGGAGG
ATTGGGAAGACAATAGCAGGCATGCTGGGGATGCGGTGGGCTCTATGGCTTCTGAGGCGGAAAGAACCAG
CTGGGGCTCTAGGGGGTATCCCC
[124 nt withheld, positions 7584-7707]
C
[91 nt withheld, positions 7709-7799]
A
[49 nt withheld, positions 7801-7849]
CCTTTGACGTTGGAGTCCACGTTCTTT
[37 nt withheld, positions 7877-7913]
ACCCTATCTCGGTCTATTCTTTTGATTTATAAGGGATTTTGCCGATTTCGGCCTATTGGTTAAAAAATGA
GCTGATTTAACAAAAATTTAACGCGAATTAATTCTGTGGAATGTGTGTCAGTTAGGGTGTGGAAAGTCCC
CAGGCTCCCCAGCAGGCAGAAGTATGCAAAGCATGCATCTCAATTAGTCAGCAACCAGGTGTGGAAAGTC
CCCAGGCTCCCCAGCAGGCAGAAGTATGCAAAGCATGCATCTCAATTAGTCAGCAACCATAGTCCCGCCC
CTAACTCCGCCCATCCCGCCCCTAACTCCGCCCAGTTCCGCCCATTCTCCGCCCCATGGCTGACTAATTT
TTTTTATTTATGCAGAGGCCGAGGCCGCCTCTGCCTCTGAGCTATTCCAGAAGTAGTGAGGAGGCTTTTT
TGGAGGCCTAGGCTTTTGCAAAAAGCTCCCGGGAGCTTGTATATCCATTTTCGGATCTGATCAGCACGTG
TTGACAATTAATCATCGGCATAGTATATCGGCATAGTATAATACGACAAGGTGAGGAACTAAACCATGGC
CAAGTTGACCAGTGCCGTTCCGGTGCTCACCGCGCGCGACGTCGCCGGAGCGGTCGAGTTCTGGACCGAC
CGGCTCGGGTTCTCCCGGGACTTCGTGGAGGACGACTTCGCCGGTGTGGTCCGGGACGACGTGACCCTGT
TCATCAGCGCGGTCCAGGACCAGGTGGTGCCGGACAACACCCTGGCCTGGGTGTGGGTGCGCGGCCTGGA
CGAGCTGTACGCCGAGTGGTCGGAGGTCGTGTCCACGAACTTCCGGGACGCCTCCGGGCCGGCCATGACC
GAGATCGGCGAGCAGCCGTGGGGGCGGGAGTTCGCCCTGCGCGACCCGGCCGGCAACTGCGTGCACTTCG
TGGCCGAGGAGCAGGACTGACACGTGCTACGAGATTTCGATTCCACCGCCGCCTTCTATGAAAGGTTGGG
CTTCGGAATCGTTTTCCGGGACGCCGGCTGGATGATCCTCCAGCGCGGGGATCTCATGCTGGAGTTCTTC
GCCCACCCCAACTTGTTTATTGCAGCTTATAATGGTTACAAATAAAGCAATAGCATCACAAATTTCACAA
ATAAAGCATTTTTTTCACTGCATTCTAGTTGTGGTTTGTCCAAACTCATCAATGTATCTTATCATGTCTG
TATACCGTCGACCTCTAGCTAGAGCTTGGCGTAATCATGGTCATAGCTGTTTCCTGTGTGAAATTGTTAT
CCGCTCACAATTCCACACAACATACGAGCCGGAAGCATAAAGTGTAAAGCCTGGGGTGCCTAATGAGTGA
GCTAACTCACATTAATTGCGTTGCGCTCACTGCCCGCTTTCCAGTCGGGAAACCTGTCGTGCCAGCTGCA
TTAATGAATCGGCCAACGCGCGGGGAGAGGCGGTTTGCGTATTGGGCGCTCTTCCGCTTCCTCGCTCACT
GACTCGCTGCGCTCGGTCGTTCGGCTGCGGCGAGCGGTATCAGCTCACTCAAAGGCGGTAATACGGTTAT
CCACAGAATCAGGGGATAACGCAGGAAAGAACATGTGAGCAAAAGGCCAGCAAAAGGCCAGGAACCGTAA
AAAGGCCGCGTTGCTGGCGTTTTTCCATAGGCTCCGCCCCCCTGACGAGCATCACAAAAATCGACGCTCA
AGTCAGAGGTGGCGAAACCCGACAGGACTATAAAGATACCAGGCGTTTCCCCCTGGAAGCTCCCTCGTGC
GCTCTCCTGTTCCGACCCTGCCGCTTACCGGATACCTGTCCGCCTTTCTCCCTTCGGGAAGCGTGGCGCT
TTCTCATAGCTCACGCTGTAGGTATCTCAGTTCGGTGTAGGTCGTTCGCTCCAAGCTGGGCTGTGTGCAC
GAACCCCCCGTTCAGCCCGACCGCTGCGCCTTATCCGGTAACTATCGTCTTGAGTCCAACCCGGTAAGAC
ACGACTTATCGCCACTGGCAGCAGCCACTGGTAACAGGATTAGCAGAGCGAGGTATGTAGGCGGTGCTAC
AGAGTTCTTGAAGTGGTGGCCTAACTACGGCTACACTAGAAGAACAGTATTTGGTATCTGCGCTCTGCTG
AAGCCAGTTACCTTCGGAAAAAGAGTTGGTAGCTCTTGATCCGGCAAACAAACCACCGCTGGTAGCGGTG
GTTTTTTTGTTTGCAAGCAGCAGATTACGCGCAGAAAAAAAGGATCTCAAGAAGATCCTTTGATCTTTTC
TACGGGGTCTGACGCTCAGTGGAACGAAAACTCACGTTAAGGGATTTTGGTCATGAGATTATCAAAAAGG
ATCTTCACCTAGATCCTTTTAAATTAAAAATGAAGTTTTAAATCAATCTAAAGTATATATGAGTAAACTT
GGTCTGACAGTTACCAATGCTTAATCAGTGAGGCACCTATCTCAGCGATCTGTCTATTTCGTTCATCCAT
AGTTGCCTGACTCCCCGTCGTGTAGATAACTACGATACGGGAGGGCTTACCATCTGGCCCCAGTGCTGCA
ATGATACCGCGAGACCCACGCTCACCGGCTCCAGATTTATCAGCAATAAACCAGCCAGCCGGAAGGGCCG
AGCGCAGAAGTGGTCCTGCAACTTTATCCGCCTCCATCCAGTCTATTAATTGTTGCCGGGAAGCTAGAGT
AAGTAGTTCGCCAGTTAATAGTTTGCGCAACGTTGTTGCCATTGCTACAGGCATCGTGGTGTCACGCTCG
TCGTTTGGTATGGCTTCATTCAGCTCCGGTTCCCAACGATCAAGGCGAGTTACATGATCCCCCATGTTGT
GCAAAAAAGCGGTTAGCTCCTTCGGTCCTCCGATCGTTGTCAGAAGTAAGTTGGCCGCAGTGTTATCACT
CATGGTTATGGCAGCACTGCATAATTCTCTTACTGTCATGCCATCCGTAAGATGCTTTTCTGTGACTGGT
GAGTACTCAACCAAGTCATTCTGAGAATAGTGTATGCGGCGACCGAGTTGCTCTTGCCCGGCGTCAATAC
GGGATAATACCGCGCCACATAGCAGAACTTTAAAAGTGCTCATCATTGGAAAACGTTCTTCGGGGCGAAA
ACTCTCAAGGATCTTACCGCTGTTGAGATCCAGTTCGATGTAACCCACTCGTGCACCCAACTGATCTTCA
GCATCTTTTACTTTCACCAGCGTTTCTGGGTGAGCAAAAACAGGAAGGCAAAATGCCGCAAAAAAGGGAA
TAAGGGCGACACGGAAATGTTGAATACTCATACTCTTCCTTTTTCAATATTATTGAAGCATTTATCAGGG
TTATTGTCTCATGAGCGGATACATATTTGAATGTATTTAGAAAAATAAACAAATAGGGGTTCCGCGCACA
TTTCCCCGAAAAGTGCCACCTGAC
