>Addgene plasmid #43915 | FU-MAP2-Gateway | addgene partial sequence | sequence record 60891 | CAT-R 5'-GCAACTGACTGAAATGCCTC-3'
GGTGGTATATCCAGTGATTTTTTTCTCCATTTTAGCTTCCTTAGCTCCTGAAAATCTCGACGGATCCTAA
CTCAAAATCCACACATTATACGAGCCGGAAGCATAAAGTGTAAAGCCTGGGGTGCCTAATGCGGCCGCCA
TAGTGACTGGATATGTTGTGTTTTACAGTATTATGTAGTCTGTTTTTTATGCAAAATCTAATTTAATATA
TTGATATTTATATCATTTTACGTTTCTCGTTCAGCTTTTTTGTACAAACTTGTTGATCAAGCTTACCTAG
CCAGCTTGGGTCTCCCTATAGTGAGTCGTATTACTCGAGTCGGTTAGAGACAAGCTGAAGAATCTACCGA
AACAAAACAAAAGAAACATATATATATATATATATATGGATTTGTTAACTAAATATCAAAAATTATAACT
CACCAGTAAGCAAATGCATTCTTTATACTCAAATAATAAATCTATGCCTGGAGGTCTGTAGCACAAAAAA
AATGCAGTACTTGAATATTTAGGAAGCTCAATAATGAATTTTAAAAGATCTTTACTCTGAGATTACATAA
AGCACATCCTATGAAAAACGAATTGAAAATGAAACGAAATAAAATTAAAAGCCCCAAACCATTACCAGCG
CATATGCAGCAATACCACTCAAGTCTAGCCTTTGAGAACTGCTGCAGAATCCTTCTCCGGGAGCATTATC
CCCACAGGCTGGCTCTCTGGCTCTCTAGCTCCAGACAGACGCAGTCTGCAAGCCACCAG
