>Addgene plasmid #43915 | FU-MAP2-Gateway | addgene partial sequence | sequence record 61429 | ccdb-fwd 5'-GCATGATGACCACCGATATG-3'
AGTGGCTGATCTCAGCCACCGCGAAAATGACATCAAAAACGCCATTAACCTGATGTTCTGGGGAATATAA
ATGTCAGGCTCCCTTATACACAGCCAGTCTGCAGGTCGACCATAGTGACTGGATATGTTGTGTTTTACAG
TATTATGTAGTCTGTTTTTTATGCAAAATCTAATTTAATATATTGATATTTATATCATTTTACGTTTCTC
GTTCAGCTTTCTTGTACAAAGTGGTTGATCTAGAGGGCCCGCGGTTCGAAGGTAAGCCTATCCCTAACCC
TCTCCTCGGTCTCGATTCTACGCGTACCGGTCATCATCGCCATCACCATTGAGTTTAAACCCGCTGATCA
GCCTCAATTCGATATCAAGCTTATCGATAATCAACCTCTGGATTACAAAATTTGTGAAAGATTGACTGGT
ATTCTTAACTATGTTGCTCCTTTTACGCTATGTGGATACGCTGCTTTAATGCCTTTGTATCATGCTATTG
CTTCCCGTATGGCTTTCATTTTCTCCTCCTTGTATAAATCCTGGTTGCTGTCTCTTTATGAGGAGTTGTG
GCCCGTTGTCAGGCAACGTGGCGTGGTGTGCACTGTGTTTGCTGACGCAACCCCCACTGGTTGGGGCATT
GCCACCACCTGTCAGCTCCTTTCCGGGACTTTCGCTTTCCCCCTCCCTATTGCCACGGCGGAACTCATCG
CCGCCTGCCTTGCCCGCTGCTGGACAGGGGCTCGGCTGTTGGGCACTGACAATTCCGTGGTGTTGTCGGG
GAAATCATCGTCCTTTCCTTGGCTGCTCGCCTGTGTTGCCACCTGGATTCTGCGCGGG
