>Addgene plasmid #43915 | FU-MAP2-Gateway | addgene partial sequence | sequence record 61653 | FUGW-Fwd 5'-ATTACAGGGACAGCAGAGATCC-3'
CTTTTTGGTTCTCATCGAATTTTGCTCCATTCACTGGTTCAGGTTGCTAACAATGCTGTAAAAATTAACT
TATTTATTGACATTTTTCTCCTTCCCTTTTCCCCAGGAAATAAATGCAGGAAATTATTCCACACTTAACC
TCCCTACACAAGGGCACTGTAAAATAGGGATATTCAACTGCTAATTTCAGTTGCTAACATGGAGGGGATA
CAGATTATGCCAAAGATTGAATTCTCTGCCTGGGCCCTCAGGGACTGAAAAGCCCCAGGACCAAGCTGGT
TGCCACCTCCTTTTGCTTTTGTATGTAAATAGATTGCCCCCAGAAATCACATTTCTAATTCTCTGTTTTT
TTTTTCTTTTTCTCTTGTAAGGAAAACATGGCCAAGTGCATAATTATAACTGTTAAAAGGGTATTGAATT
TTCTGTAGGAAAATATACATAAATATATGCATTTCTTTAATGAAGATATTTATTTTAGAATATAAATAAG
CAATATGCGATAGTTAAAAATATTGTAATTATCTGCCAATGACAAAACATCAACAAATCTCTGATGTCCT
TAATGCAGATAATAAAAATTCCCATAAACTAGTATTTAGTCATGTCCAGTTTGTGTAGCTTAACTTGTTT
GTAATCCTATATGCCTGAAAACTGTTTCTCTATTTAAGCGGTGTGTGTGTGTGCGTGCGTGCGTGCGTGT
GTGTGTGTGTGTGTCTGGCATTAACACAAAGGAGACCAGATGATGACATTCATAGGCTGATAGACTCGAC
TCCTGGGGACACACTTGGATGGAGGCAATTAAA
